Addgene plasmid #35395: MSCV-Myc-IRES-RFP
Depositing lab: Martine Roussel. Depositing organization: St. Jude Children's Research Hospital. Publication: A mouse model of the most aggressive subgroup of human medulloblastoma. Kawauchi D, Robinson G, Uziel T, Gibson P, Rehg J, Gao C, Finkelstein D, Qu C, Pounds S, Ellison DW, Gilbertson RJ, Roussel MF. Cancer Cell. 2012 Feb 14;21(2):168-80. 10.1016/j.ccr.2011.12.023 PubMed 22340591.
Backbone
  Vector backbone: MSCV
  Vector type: Mammalian Expression, Retroviral
  Selectable markers: RFP
Growth in bacteria
  Bacterial resistance: Ampicillin, 100 μg/mL
  Growth temperature: 37°C
  Growth strain: XL1 Blue
  Copy number: High Copy
Gene/Insert 1
  Gene/Insert name: Myc (alt name: C-Myc)
  Species: M. musculus (mouse)
  Insert size (bp): 1346
  GenBank ID: NM_010849
  Entrez Gene: Myc (a.k.a. Myc2, Niard, Nird, bHLHe39)
  Cloning method: Restriction Enzyme; 5′ cloning site BamHI (unknown if destroyed); 3′ cloning site XhoI (unknown if destroyed)
  Sequencing primers: 5′ 5' GGATCCACGACGATGCCCCTCAACGTGAAC
Gene/Insert 2
  Gene/Insert name: RFP (alt name: red fluorescent protein)
  Species: Discosoma
Terms and licenses: Academic/Nonprofit Terms; Industry Terms: Not Available to Industry
How to cite: MSCV-Myc-IRES-RFP was a gift from Martine Roussel (Addgene plasmid # 35395 ; http://n2t.net/addgene:35395 ; RRID:Addgene_35395)
