[The description below was written by a language model from this plasmid's Addgene catalogue record.]
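Description:
MSCV-Myc-IRES-RFP is a retroviral mammalian expression plasmid built on the MSCV (murine stem cell virus) backbone. It is maintained in E. coli as a high-copy plasmid under ampicillin selection. No feature table accompanies the record, so the specific origin of replication, the packaging signal and the exact arrangement of the viral elements are not documented. In MSCV vectors generally, the payload lies between two long terminal repeats, and the 5′ LTR acts as the promoter for the transcript once the provirus has integrated. The record names no separate internal promoter.

The payload is a bicistronic cassette. The first cistron is mouse Myc (c-Myc), an insert of about 1.3 kb cloned by restriction digestion between BamHI and XhoI sites; the record does not say whether these sites survived cloning. The second is a Discosoma-derived red fluorescent protein. As the construct name indicates, an internal ribosome entry site separates the two, allowing RFP to be translated from the same mRNA as Myc. Red fluorescence therefore marks the cells that carry and express the oncogene. RFP is listed as the only selectable marker, so transduced cells would be identified or sorted by fluorescence rather than by drug selection.

After packaging into retroviral particles, the vector stably delivers enforced Myc expression to dividing mammalian cells. The associated publication describes a mouse model of the most aggressive subgroup of human medulloblastoma, which is consistent with using the construct to overexpress Myc in mouse cells and track them by fluorescence in tumour modelling. The record does not detail the experimental design.
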