>Addgene plasmid #35395 | MSCV-Myc-IRES-RFP | addgene partial sequence | sequence record 44269 | pLXSN-5
TCCTCCTTCTCTAGGCGCCGGAATTGGGATCCACGACGATGCCCCTCAACGTGAACTTCACCAACAGGAA
CTATGACCTCGACTACGACTCCGTACAGCCCTATTTCATCTGCGACGAGGAAGAGAATTTCTATCACCAG
CAACAGCAGAGCGAGCTGCAGCCGCCCGCGCCCAGTGAGGATATCTGGAAGAAATTCGAGCTGCTTCCCA
CCCCGCCCCTGTCCCCGAGCCGCCGCTCCGGGCTCTGCTCTCCATCCTATGTTGCGGTCGCTACGTCCTT
CTCCCCAAGGGAAGACGATGACGGCGGCGGTGGCAACTTCTCCACCGCCGATCAGCTGGAGATGATGACC
GAGTTACTTGGAGGAGACATGGTGAACCAGAGCTTCATCTGCGATCCTGACGACGAGACCTTCATCAAGA
ACATCATCATCCAGGACTGTATGTGGAGCGGTTTCTCAGCCGCTGCCAAGCTGGTCTCGGAGAAGCTGGC
CTCCTACCAGGCTGCGCGCAAAGACAGCACCAGCCTGAGCCCCGCCCGCGGGCACAGCGTCTGCTCCACC
TCCAGCCTGTACCTGCAGGACCTCACCGCCGCCGCGTCCGAGTGCATTGACCCCTCAGTGGTCTTTCCCT
ACCCGCTCAACGACAGCAGCTCGCCCAAATCCTGTACCTCGTCCGATTCCACGGCCTTCTCTCCTTCCTC
GGACTCGCTGCTGTCCTCCGAGTCCTCCCCACGGGCCAGCCCTGAGCCCCTAGTGCTGCATGAGGAGACA
CCGCCCACCACCAGCAGCGACTCTGAAGAAGAGCAAGAAGATGAGGAAGAAATTGATGTGGTG
