>Addgene plasmid #35395 | MSCV-Myc-IRES-RFP | addgene partial sequence | sequence record 44270 | IRES-F 5'-TGGCTCTCCTCAAGCGTATT-3'
TTGTATGGGATCTGATCTGGGGCCTCGGTGCACATGCTTTACATGTGTTTAGTCGAGGTTAAAAAAACGT
CTAGGCCCCCCGAACCACGGGGACGTGGTTTTCCTTTGAAAAACACGATAATACCATGACCATGGCCTCC
TCCGAGGACGTCATCAAGGAGTTCATGCGCTTCAAGGTGCGCATGGAGGGCTCCGTGAACGGCCACGAGT
TCGAGATCGAGGGCGAGGGCGAGGGCCGCCCCTACGAGGGCACCCAGACCGCCAAGCTGAAGGTGACCAA
GGGCGGCCCCCTGCCCTTCGCCTGGGACATCCTGTCCCCTCAGTTCCAGTACGGCTCCAAGGCCTACGTG
AAGCACCCCGCCGACATCCCCGACTACTTGAAGCTGTCCTTCCCCGAGGGCTTCAAGTGGGAGCGCGTGA
TGAACTTCGAGGACGGCGGCGTGGTGACCGTGACCCAGGACTCCTCCCTGCAGGACGGCGAGTTCATCTA
CAAGGTGAAGCTGCGCGGCACCAACTTCCCCTCCGACGGCCCCGTAATGCAGAAGAAGACCATGGGCTGG
GAGGCCTCCACCGAGCGGATGTACCCCGAGGACGGCGCCCTGAAGGGCGAGATCAAGATGAGGCTGAAGC
TGAAGGACGGCGGCCACTACGACGCCGAGGTCAAGACCACCTACATGGCCAAGAAGCCCGTGCAGCTGCC
CGGCGCCTACAAGACCGACATCAAGCTGGACATCACCTCCCACAACGAGGACTACACCATCGTGGAACAG
TACGAGCG
